Addgene plasmid #135384: nSaCas9 N120 miniABEMax V82G
Purpose: Expression of nSaCas9 intradomain insertion of single evolved TadA monomer (V82G) at the specified position (N120 )
Depositing lab: Alex Hewitt. Depositing organization: University of Tasmania. Publication: Engineering domain-inlaid SaCas9 adenine base editors with reduced RNA off-targets and increased on-target DNA editing. Nguyen Tran MT, Mohd Khalid MKN, Wang Q, Walker JKR, Lidgerwood GE, Dilworth KL, Lisowski L, Pebay A, Hewitt AW. Nat Commun. 2020 Sep 25;11(1):4871. doi: 10.1038/s41467-020-18715-y. PubMed 32978399.
Backbone
  Vector backbone: pcDNA3.1(+)
  Vector type: Mammalian Expression, CRISPR
  Selectable markers: Blasticidin
Growth in bacteria
  Bacterial resistance: Ampicillin, 100 μg/mL
  Growth temperature: 30°C
  Growth strain: NEB Stable
  Copy number: High Copy
Gene/Insert
  Gene/Insert name: nSaCas9 N120 miniABEMax V82G
  Species: Synthetic
  Mutation: (V82G)
  Cloning method: Restriction Enzyme; 5′ cloning site Unknown (unknown if destroyed)
Terms and licenses: Academic/Nonprofit Terms; Industry Terms: Not Available to Industry
How to cite: nSaCas9 N120 miniABEMax V82G was a gift from Alex Hewitt (Addgene plasmid # 135384 ; http://n2t.net/addgene:135384 ; RRID:Addgene_135384)
