[The description below was written by a language model from this plasmid's Addgene catalogue record and pLannotate feature annotations shown in this document.]
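Description:
nSaCas9 N120 miniABEMax V82G is a mammalian expression plasmid built on the pcDNA3.1(+) backbone that encodes a domain-inlaid adenine base editor. According to the record, the synthetic insert is a Staphylococcus aureus Cas9 nickase (nSaCas9) into which a single evolved TadA deaminase monomer carrying the V82G substitution has been inserted internally, at position N120, rather than fused to a terminus. The feature table annotates one long open reading frame of about 3.85 kb as SaCas9. This is longer than the nuclease alone would be and so fits an embedded deaminase, although the TadA segment, any linkers and any nuclear localisation signals are not annotated separately.

Expression is driven by the CMV immediate-early enhancer and promoter, with a T7 promoter just upstream of the coding sequence. A blasticidin S deaminase gene lies shortly downstream of the editor and ahead of the bGH polyadenylation signal, which suggests both are carried on the same transcript. The element joining them is not annotated, so the mode of co-expression is not stated. Blasticidin is the listed mammalian selectable marker, but the backbone's SV40 promoter–neomycin resistance–SV40 poly(A) cassette is also detected in the sequence. In bacteria the plasmid is maintained through a high-copy ColE1/pUC-type origin and ampicillin resistance, and an f1 origin is present. No guide RNA cassette is annotated, so a SaCas9 sgRNA would presumably be supplied separately.

The construct belongs to a set of variants that test TadA insertion sites within SaCas9, with the aim of reducing RNA off-target editing and increasing on-target A-to-G DNA editing.
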