Features (pLannotate 1.2.2; 21 found; start..end, strand, type, name):
    164..543     +  enhancer       CMV enhancer: human cytomegalovirus immediate early enhancer
    544..747     +  promoter       CMV promoter: human cytomegalovirus (CMV) immediate early promoter
    743..776     +  LTR            5' LTR (truncated) (fragment): truncated 5' long terminal repeat (LTR) from HIV-1
    792..810     +  promoter       T7 promoter: promoter for bacteriophage T7 RNA polymerase
    836..4687    +  CDS            cas9: CAS9_STAAU - Experimental evidence at protein level: Swiss-Prot protein existence level 1. CRISPR (clustered regularly interspaced short palindromic repeat) is an adaptive immune system that provides protection against mobile genetic elements (viruses, transposable elements and conjugative plasmids). CRISPR clusters contain spacers, sequences complementary to antecedent mobile elements, and target invading nucleic acids. CRISPR clusters are transcribed and processed into CRISPR RNA (crRNA). In type II CRISPR systems correct processing of pre-crRNA requires a trans- encoded small RNA (tracrRNA)
   4838..5236    +  CDS            BSD: blasticidin S deaminase; Aspergillus terreus BSD; confers resistance to blasticidin
   5313..5537    +  polyA_signal   bGH poly(A) signal: bovine growth hormone polyadenylation signal
   5541..5562    +  promoter       SV40 promoter (fragment): SV40 enhancer and early promoter
   5583..6011    +  rep_origin     f1 ori (sequence partly withheld): f1 bacteriophage origin of replication; arrow indicates direction of (+) strand synthesis
   6025..6354    +  promoter       SV40 promoter: SV40 enhancer and early promoter
   6421..7212    +  CDS            neo: KKA2_KLEPN - Also known as kan, nptII. Experimental evidence at protein level: Swiss-Prot protein existence level 1. Resistance to kanamycin, neomycin, paromomycin, ribostamycin, butirosin and gentamicin B. From Klebsiella pneumoniae.
   7236..7394    +  CDS            ble (fragment): BLE_KLEPN - Experimental evidence at protein level: Swiss-Prot protein existence level 1. Binding protein with a strong affinity to the bleomycin family of antibiotics. Binds to CL990; an antimitotic-antibiotic compound. From Klebsiella pneumoniae.
   7389..7510    +  polyA_signal   SV40 poly(A) signal: SV40 polyadenylation signal
   7583..7599    -  protein_bind   lac operator: The lac repressor binds to the lac operator to inhibit transcription in E. coli. This inhibition can be relieved by adding lactose or isopropyl-β-D-thiogalactopyranoside (IPTG). lac repressor encoded by lacI
   7607..7637    -  promoter       lac promoter: promoter for the E. coli lac operon
   7652..7673    -  protein_bind   CAP binding site: CAP binding activates transcription in the presence of cAMP. E. coli catabolite activator protein
   7686..7778    -  CDS            lacI (fragment): lac repressor; lacI; The lac repressor binds to the lac operator to inhibit transcription in E. coli. This inhibition can be relieved by adding lactose or isopropyl-β-D-thiogalactopyranoside (IPTG).
   7961..8549    -  rep_origin     ori: high-copy-number ColE1/pMB1/pBR322/pUC origin of replication
   8720..9580    -  CDS            AmpR: β-lactamase; bla; confers resistance to ampicillin, carbenicillin, and related antibiotics
   9581..9685    -  promoter       AmpR promoter: bla
   9744..9       -  misc_feature   bom (fragment) (across the origin): basis of mobility region from pBR322
>Addgene plasmid #135384 | nSaCas9 N120 miniABEMax V82G | addgene full sequence | sequence record 267822 | Addgene NGS Result
AGCCAGTATCTGCTCCCTGCTTGTGTGTTGGAGGTCGCTGAGTAGTGCGCGAGCAAAATTTAAGCTACAA
CAAGGCAAGGCTTGACCGACAATTGCATGAAGAATCTGCTTAGGGTTAGGCGTTTTGCGCTGCTTCGCGA
TGTACGGGCCAGATATACGCGTTGACATTGATTATTGACTAGTTATTAATAGTAATCAATTACGGGGTCA
TTAGTTCATAGCCCATATATGGAGTTCCGCGTTACATAACTTACGGTAAATGGCCCGCCTGGCTGACCGC
CCAACGACCCCCGCCCATTGACGTCAATAATGACGTATGTTCCCATAGTAACGCCAATAGGGACTTTCCA
TTGACGTCAATGGGTGGAGTATTTACGGTAAACTGCCCACTTGGCAGTACATCAAGTGTATCATATGCCA
AGTACGCCCCCTATTGACGTCAATGACGGTAAATGGCCCGCCTGGCATTATGCCCAGTACATGACCTTAT
GGGACTTTCCTACTTGGCAGTACATCTACGTATTAGTCATCGCTATTACCATGGTGATGCGGTTTTGGCA
GTACATCAATGGGCGTGGATAGCGGTTTGACTCACGGGGATTTCCAAGTCTCCACCCCATTGACGTCAAT
GGGAGTTTGTTTTGGCACCAAAATCAACGGGACTTTCCAAAATGTCGTAACAACTCCGCCCCATTGACGC
AAATGGGCGGTAGGCGTGTACGGTGGGAGGTCTATATAAGCAGAGCTCTCTGGCTAACTAGAGAACCCAC
TGCTTACTGGCTTATCGAAATTAATACGACTCACTATAGGGAGACCCAAGCTGGCTAGCGCCACCATGAA
GCGAAATTACATTCTGGGGCTGGCCATTGGCATTACATCAGTGGGCTATGGCATCATTGACTACGAGACA
AGGGACGTGATCGACGCCGGCGTGAGACTGTTCAAGGAGGCCAACGTGGAGAACAATGAGGGCCGGAGAT
CCAAGAGGGGAGCAAGGCGCCTGAAGCGGAGAAGGCGCCACAGAATCCAGAGAGTGAAGAAGCTGCTGTT
CGATTACAACCTGCTGACCGACCACTCCGAGCTGTCTGGCATCAATCCTTATGAGGCCAGAGTGAAGGGC
CTGTCCCAGAAGCTGTCTGAGGAGGAGTTTAGCGCCGCCCTGCTGCACCTGGCAAAGAGGAGAGGCGTGC
ACAACCCGAAGAAGAAACGTAAGGTGGGTAGCAGCGGTAGCCCGAAAAAGAAGCGCAAAGTGGGCAGCGA
CGCGCTGGACGATTTCGATCTGGACATGCTGGGCAGCGATGCGCTGGATGATTTCGGCGGTGGCAGCTCT
GAGGTGGAGTTTTCCCACGAGTACTGGATGAGACATGCCCTGACCCTGGCCAAGAGGGCACGCGATGAGA
GGGAGGTGCCTGTGGGAGCCGTGCTGGTGCTGAACAATAGAGTGATCGGCGAGGGCTGGAACAGAGCCAT
CGGCCTGCACGACCCAACAGCCCATGCCGAAATTATGGCCCTGAGACAGGGCGGCCTGGTCATGCAGAAC
TACAGACTGATTGACGCCACCCTGTACGGCACATTCGAGCCTTGCGTGATGTGCGCCGGCGCCATGATCC
ACTCTAGGATCGGCCGCGTGGTGTTTGGCGTGAGGAACGCAAAAACCGGCGCCGCAGGCTCCCTGATGGA
CGTGCTGCACTACCCCGGCATGAATCACCGCGTCGAAATTACCGAGGGAATCCTGGCAGATGAATGTGCC
GCCCTGCTGTGCTATTTCTTTCGGATGCCTAGACAGGTGTTCAATGCTCAGAAGAAGGCCCAGAGCTCCA
CCGACGGCGGTAGCGGCGGTAGCGGTGGTAGCGGCGGCAGCGGTGGTAGCGGTGGCAGCGGTGGTAACGT
GAATGAGGTGGAGGAGGACACCGGCAACGAGCTGTCCACAAAGGAGCAGATCAGCCGCAATTCCAAGGCC
CTGGAGGAGAAGTATGTGGCCGAGCTGCAGCTGGAGCGGCTGAAGAAGGATGGCGAGGTGAGGGGCTCCA
TCAATCGCTTCAAGACCTCTGACTACGTGAAGGAGGCCAAGCAGCTGCTGAAGGTGCAGAAGGCCTACCA
CCAGCTGGATCAGTCCTTTATCGATACATATATCGACCTGCTGGAGACAAGGCGCACATACTATGAGGGA
CCAGGAGAGGGCTCTCCCTTCGGCTGGAAGGACATCAAGGAGTGGTACGAGATGCTGATGGGCCACTGCA
CCTATTTTCCAGAGGAGCTGAGAAGCGTGAAGTACGCCTATAACGCCGATCTGTACAACGCCCTGAATGA
CCTGAACAACCTGGTCATCACCAGGGATGAGAACGAGAAGCTGGAGTACTATGAGAAGTTCCAGATCATC
GAGAACGTGTTCAAGCAGAAGAAGAAGCCTACACTGAAGCAGATCGCCAAGGAGATCCTGGTGAACGAGG
AGGACATCAAGGGCTACCGCGTGACCTCCACAGGCAAGCCAGAGTTCACCAATCTGAAGGTGTATCACGA
TATCAAGGACATCACAGCCCGGAAGGAGATCATCGAGAACGCCGAGCTGCTGGATCAGATCGCCAAGATC
CTGACCATCTATCAGAGCTCCGAGGACATCCAGGAGGAGCTGACCAACCTGAATAGCGAGCTGACACAGG
AGGAGATCGAGCAGATCAGCAATCTGAAGGGCTACACCGGCACACACAACCTGAGCCTGAAGGCCATCAA
TCTGATCCTGGATGAGCTGTGGCACACAAACGACAATCAGATCGCCATCTTTAACCGGCTGAAGCTGGTG
CCAAAGAAGGTGGACCTGTCCCAGCAGAAGGAGATCCCAACCACACTGGTGGACGATTTCATCCTGTCTC
CCGTGGTGAAGCGGAGCTTCATCCAGAGCATCAAAGTGATCAACGCCATCATCAAGAAGTACGGCCTGCC
CAATGATATCATCATCGAGCTGGCCAGGGAGAAGAACTCCAAGGACGCCCAGAAGATGATCAATGAGATG
CAGAAGAGGAACCGCCAGACCAATGAGCGGATCGAGGAGATCATCAGAACCACAGGCAAGGAGAACGCCA
AGTACCTGATCGAGAAGATCAAGCTGCACGATATGCAGGAGGGCAAGTGTCTGTATTCTCTGGAGGCCAT
CCCTCTGGAGGACCTGCTGAACAATCCATTCAACTACGAGGTGGATCACATCATCCCCCGGAGCGTGAGC
TTCGACAATTCTTTTAACAATAAGGTGCTGGTGAAGCAGGAGGAGAACAGCAAGAAGGGCAATAGGACCC
CTTTCCAGTACCTGTCTAGCTCCGATTCTAAGATCAGCTACGAGACATTCAAGAAGCACATCCTGAATCT
GGCCAAGGGCAAGGGCCGCATCAGCAAGACCAAGAAGGAGTACCTGCTGGAGGAGCGGGACATCAACAGA
TTCTCCGTGCAGAAGGACTTCATCAACCGGAATCTGGTGGACACCAGATACGCCACACGCGGCCTGATGA
ATCTGCTGCGGTCTTATTTCAGAGTGAACAATCTGGATGTGAAGGTGAAGAGCATCAACGGCGGCTTCAC
CTCCTTTCTGCGGAGAAAGTGGAAGTTTAAGAAGGAGCGCAACAAGGGCTATAAGCACCACGCCGAGGAT
GCCCTGATCATCGCCAATGCCGACTTCATCTTTAAGGAGTGGAAGAAGCTGGACAAGGCCAAGAAAGTGA
TGGAGAACCAGATGTTCGAGGAGAAGCAGGCCGAGAGCATGCCCGAGATCGAGACAGAGCAGGAGTACAA
GGAGATTTTCATCACACCTCACCAGATCAAGCACATCAAGGACTTCAAGGACTACAAGTATTCTCACAGG
GTGGATAAGAAGCCCAACCGCGAGCTGATCAATGACACCCTGTATAGCACACGGAAGGACGATAAGGGCA
ATACCCTGATCGTGAACAATCTGAACGGCCTGTACGACAAGGATAATGACAAGCTGAAGAAGCTGATCAA
CAAGTCTCCCGAGAAGCTGCTGATGTACCACCACGATCCTCAGACATATCAGAAGCTGAAGCTGATCATG
GAGCAGTACGGCGACGAGAAGAACCCACTGTATAAGTACTATGAGGAGACAGGCAACTACCTGACAAAGT
ATAGCAAGAAGGATAATGGCCCCGTGATCAAGAAGATCAAGTACTATGGCAACAAGCTGAATGCCCACCT
GGACATCACCGACGATTACCCTAACTCTCGCAATAAGGTGGTGAAGCTGAGCCTGAAGCCATACCGGTTC
GACGTGTACCTGGACAACGGCGTGTATAAGTTTGTGACAGTGAAGAATCTGGATGTGATCAAGAAGGAGA
ACTACTATGAGGTGAACAGCAAGTGCTACGAGGAGGCCAAGAAGCTGAAGAAGATCAGCAACCAGGCCGA
GTTCATCGCCTCTTTTTACAACAATGACCTGATCAAGATCAATGGCGAGCTGTATAGAGTGATCGGCGTG
AACAATGATCTGCTGAACAGAATCGAAGTGAATATGATCGACATCACCTACAGGGAGTATCTGGAGAACA
TGAATGATAAGAGGCCCCCTCGCATCATCAAGACCATCGCCTCTAAGACACAGAGCATCAAGAAGTACAG
CACAGACATCCTGGGGAACCTGTATGAAGTCAAGAGCAAGAAACATCCTCAGATTATCAAGAAAGGCTCT
GGTGGTTCTAAGCGACCTGCCGCCACAAAGAAGGCTGGACAGGCTAAGAAGAAGAAAGATTACAAAGACG
ATGACGATAAGGGATCCGGCGCAACAAACTTCTCTCTGCTGAAACAAGCCGGAGATGTCGAAGAGAATCC
TGGACCGATGGCCAAGCCTTTGTCTCAAGAAGAATCCACCCTCATTGAAAGAGCAACGGCTACAATCAAC
AGCATCCCCATCTCTGAAGACTACAGCGTCGCCAGCGCAGCTCTCTCTAGCGACGGCCGCATCTTCACTG
GTGTCAATGTATATCATTTTACTGGGGGACCTTGTGCAGAACTCGTGGTGCTGGGCACTGCTGCTGCTGC
GGCAGCTGGCAACCTGACTTGTATCGTCGCGATCGGAAATGAGAACAGGGGCATCTTGAGCCCCTGCGGA
CGGTGCCGACAGGTGCTTCTCGATCTGCATCCTGGGATCAAAGCCATAGTGAAGGACAGTGATGGACAGC
CGACGGCAGTTGGGATTCGTGAATTGCTGCCCTCTGGTTATGTGTGGGAGGGCTAAGAATTCTGCAGATA
TCCAGCACAGTGGCGGCCGCTCGAGTCTAGAGGGCCCGTTTAAACCCGCTGATCAGCCTCGACTGTGCCT
TCTAGTTGCCAGCCATCTGTTGTTTGCCCCTCCCCCGTGCCTTCCTTGACCCTGGAAGGTGCCACTCCCA
CTGTCCTTTCCTAATAAAATGAGGAAATTGCATCGCATTGTCTGAGTAGGTGTCATTCTATTCTGGGGGG
TGGGGTGGGGCAGGACAGCAAGGGGGAGGATTGGGAAGACAATAGCAGGCATGCTGGGGATGCGGTGGGC
TCTATGGCTTCTGAGGCGGAAAGAACCAGCTGGGGCTCTAGGGGGTATCCCC
[124 nt withheld, positions 5583-5706]
C
[91 nt withheld, positions 5708-5798]
A
[49 nt withheld, positions 5800-5848]
CCTTTGACGTTGGAGTCCACGTTCTTT
[37 nt withheld, positions 5876-5912]
ACCCTATCTCGGTCTATTCTTTTGATTTATAAGGGATTTTGCCGATTTCGGCCTATTGGTTAAAAAATGA
GCTGATTTAACAAAAATTTAACGCGAATTAATTCTGTGGAATGTGTGTCAGTTAGGGTGTGGAAAGTCCC
CAGGCTCCCCAGCAGGCAGAAGTATGCAAAGCATGCATCTCAATTAGTCAGCAACCAGGTGTGGAAAGTC
CCCAGGCTCCCCAGCAGGCAGAAGTATGCAAAGCATGCATCTCAATTAGTCAGCAACCATAGTCCCGCCC
CTAACTCCGCCCATCCCGCCCCTAACTCCGCCCAGTTCCGCCCATTCTCCGCCCCATGGCTGACTAATTT
TTTTTATTTATGCAGAGGCCGAGGCCGCCTCTGCCTCTGAGCTATTCCAGAAGTAGTGAGGAGGCTTTTT
TGGAGGCCTAGGCTTTTGCAAAAAGCTCCCGGGAGCTTGTATATCCATTTTCGGATCTGATCAAGAGACA
GGATGAGGATCGTTTCGCATGATTGAACAAGATGGATTGCACGCAGGTTCTCCGGCCGCTTGGGTGGAGA
GGCTATTCGGCTATGACTGGGCACAACAGACAATCGGCTGCTCTGATGCCGCCGTGTTCCGGCTGTCAGC
GCAGGGGCGCCCGGTTCTTTTTGTCAAGACCGACCTGTCCGGTGCCCTGAATGAACTGCAGGACGAGGCA
GCGCGGCTATCGTGGCTGGCCACGACGGGCGTTCCTTGCGCAGCTGTGCTCGACGTTGTCACTGAAGCGG
GAAGGGACTGGCTGCTATTGGGCGAAGTGCCGGGGCAGGATCTCCTGTCATCTCACCTTGCTCCTGCCGA
GAAAGTATCCATCATGGCTGATGCAATGCGGCGGCTGCATACGCTTGATCCGGCTACCTGCCCATTCGAC
CACCAAGCGAAACATCGCATCGAGCGAGCACGTACTCGGATGGAAGCCGGTCTTGTCGATCAGGATGATC
TGGACGAAGAGCATCAGGGGCTCGCGCCAGCCGAACTGTTCGCCAGGCTCAAGGCGCGCATGCCCGACGG
CGAGGATCTCGTCGTGACCCATGGCGATGCCTGCTTGCCGAATATCATGGTGGAAAATGGCCGCTTTTCT
GGATTCATCGACTGTGGCCGGCTGGGTGTGGCGGACCGCTATCAGGACATAGCGTTGGCTACCCGTGATA
TTGCTGAAGAGCTTGGCGGCGAATGGGCTGACCGCTTCCTCGTGCTTTACGGTATCGCCGCTCCCGATTC
GCAGCGCATCGCCTTCTATCGCCTTCTTGACGAGTTCTTCTGAGCGGGACTCTGGGGTTCGAAATGACCG
ACCAAGCGACGCCCAACCTGCCATCACGAGATTTCGATTCCACCGCCGCCTTCTATGAAAGGTTGGGCTT
CGGAATCGTTTTCCGGGACGCCGGCTGGATGATCCTCCAGCGCGGGGATCTCATGCTGGAGTTCTTCGCC
CACCCCAACTTGTTTATTGCAGCTTATAATGGTTACAAATAAAGCAATAGCATCACAAATTTCACAAATA
AAGCATTTTTTTCACTGCATTCTAGTTGTGGTTTGTCCAAACTCATCAATGTATCTTATCATGTCTGTAT
ACCGTCGACCTCTAGCTAGAGCTTGGCGTAATCATGGTCATAGCTGTTTCCTGTGTGAAATTGTTATCCG
CTCACAATTCCACACAACATACGAGCCGGAAGCATAAAGTGTAAAGCCTGGGGTGCCTAATGAGTGAGCT
AACTCACATTAATTGCGTTGCGCTCACTGCCCGCTTTCCAGTCGGGAAACCTGTCGTGCCAGCTGCATTA
ATGAATCGGCCAACGCGCGGGGAGAGGCGGTTTGCGTATTGGGCGCTCTTCCGCTTCCTCGCTCACTGAC
TCGCTGCGCTCGGTCGTTCGGCTGCGGCGAGCGGTATCAGCTCACTCAAAGGCGGTAATACGGTTATCCA
CAGAATCAGGGGATAACGCAGGAAAGAACATGTGAGCAAAAGGCCAGCAAAAGGCCAGGAACCGTAAAAA
GGCCGCGTTGCTGGCGTTTTTCCATAGGCTCCGCCCCCCTGACGAGCATCACAAAAATCGACGCTCAAGT
CAGAGGTGGCGAAACCCGACAGGACTATAAAGATACCAGGCGTTTCCCCCTGGAAGCTCCCTCGTGCGCT
CTCCTGTTCCGACCCTGCCGCTTACCGGATACCTGTCCGCCTTTCTCCCTTCGGGAAGCGTGGCGCTTTC
TCATAGCTCACGCTGTAGGTATCTCAGTTCGGTGTAGGTCGTTCGCTCCAAGCTGGGCTGTGTGCACGAA
CCCCCCGTTCAGCCCGACCGCTGCGCCTTATCCGGTAACTATCGTCTTGAGTCCAACCCGGTAAGACACG
ACTTATCGCCACTGGCAGCAGCCACTGGTAACAGGATTAGCAGAGCGAGGTATGTAGGCGGTGCTACAGA
GTTCTTGAAGTGGTGGCCTAACTACGGCTACACTAGAAGAACAGTATTTGGTATCTGCGCTCTGCTGAAG
CCAGTTACCTTCGGAAAAAGAGTTGGTAGCTCTTGATCCGGCAAACAAACCACCGCTGGTAGCGGTGGTT
TTTTTGTTTGCAAGCAGCAGATTACGCGCAGAAAAAAAGGATCTCAAGAAGATCCTTTGATCTTTTCTAC
GGGGTCTGACGCTCAGTGGAACGAAAACTCACGTTAAGGGATTTTGGTCATGAGATTATCAAAAAGGATC
TTCACCTAGATCCTTTTAAATTAAAAATGAAGTTTTAAATCAATCTAAAGTATATATGAGTAAACTTGGT
CTGACAGTTACCAATGCTTAATCAGTGAGGCACCTATCTCAGCGATCTGTCTATTTCGTTCATCCATAGT
TGCCTGACTCCCCGTCGTGTAGATAACTACGATACGGGAGGGCTTACCATCTGGCCCCAGTGCTGCAATG
ATACCGCGAGACCCACGCTCACCGGCTCCAGATTTATCAGCAATAAACCAGCCAGCCGGAAGGGCCGAGC
GCAGAAGTGGTCCTGCAACTTTATCCGCCTCCATCCAGTCTATTAATTGTTGCCGGGAAGCTAGAGTAAG
TAGTTCGCCAGTTAATAGTTTGCGCAACGTTGTTGCCATTGCTACAGGCATCGTGGTGTCACGCTCGTCG
TTTGGTATGGCTTCATTCAGCTCCGGTTCCCAACGATCAAGGCGAGTTACATGATCCCCCATGTTGTGCA
AAAAAGCGGTTAGCTCCTTCGGTCCTCCGATCGTTGTCAGAAGTAAGTTGGCCGCAGTGTTATCACTCAT
GGTTATGGCAGCACTGCATAATTCTCTTACTGTCATGCCATCCGTAAGATGCTTTTCTGTGACTGGTGAG
TACTCAACCAAGTCATTCTGAGAATAGTGTATGCGGCGACCGAGTTGCTCTTGCCCGGCGTCAATACGGG
ATAATACCGCGCCACATAGCAGAACTTTAAAAGTGCTCATCATTGGAAAACGTTCTTCGGGGCGAAAACT
CTCAAGGATCTTACCGCTGTTGAGATCCAGTTCGATGTAACCCACTCGTGCACCCAACTGATCTTCAGCA
TCTTTTACTTTCACCAGCGTTTCTGGGTGAGCAAAAACAGGAAGGCAAAATGCCGCAAAAAAGGGAATAA
GGGCGACACGGAAATGTTGAATACTCATACTCTTCCTTTTTCAATATTATTGAAGCATTTATCAGGGTTA
TTGTCTCATGAGCGGATACATATTTGAATGTATTTAGAAAAATAAACAAATAGGGGTTCCGCGCACATTT
CCCCGAAAAGTGCCACCTGACGTCGACGGATCGGGAGATCTCCCGATCCCCTATGGTGCACTCTCAGTAC
AATCTGCTCTGATGCCGCATAGTTA
