>Addgene plasmid #135384 | nSaCas9 N120 miniABEMax V82G | depositor partial sequence | sequence record 261060 | insert: nSaCas9 (D10A) with intradomain insertion of miniABEMax (evolved ecTadA [V82G]) at position N120
ATGAAGCGAAATTACATTCTGGGGCTGGCCATTGGCATTACATCAGTGGGCTATGGCATCATTGACTACG
AGACAAGGGACGTGATCGACGCCGGCGTGAGACTGTTCAAGGAGGCCAACGTGGAGAACAATGAGGGCCG
GAGATCCAAGAGGGGAGCAAGGCGCCTGAAGCGGAGAAGGCGCCACAGAATCCAGAGAGTGAAGAAGCTG
CTGTTCGATTACAACCTGCTGACCGACCACTCCGAGCTGTCTGGCATCAATCCTTATGAGGCCAGAGTGA
AGGGCCTGTCCCAGAAGCTGTCTGAGGAGGAGTTTAGCGCCGCCCTGCTGCACCTGGCAAAGAGGAGAGG
CGTGCACAACCCGAAGAAGAAACGTAAGGTGGGTAGCAGCGGTAGCCCGAAAAAGAAGCGCAAAGTGGGC
AGCGACGCGCTGGACGATTTCGATCTGGACATGCTGGGCAGCGATGCGCTGGATGATTTCGGCGGTGGCA
GCTCTGAGGTGGAGTTTTCCCACGAGTACTGGATGAGACATGCCCTGACCCTGGCCAAGAGGGCACGCGA
TGAGAGGGAGGTGCCTGTGGGAGCCGTGCTGGTGCTGAACAATAGAGTGATCGGCGAGGGCTGGAACAGA
GCCATCGGCCTGCACGACCCAACAGCCCATGCCGAAATTATGGCCCTGAGACAGGGCGGCCTGGTCATGC
AGAACTACAGACTGATTGACGCCACCCTGTACGGCACATTCGAGCCTTGCGTGATGTGCGCCGGCGCCAT
GATCCACTCTAGGATCGGCCGCGTGGTGTTTGGCGTGAGGAACGCAAAAACCGGCGCCGCAGGCTCCCTG
ATGGACGTGCTGCACTACCCCGGCATGAATCACCGCGTCGAAATTACCGAGGGAATCCTGGCAGATGAAT
GTGCCGCCCTGCTGTGCTATTTCTTTCGGATGCCTAGACAGGTGTTCAATGCTCAGAAGAAGGCCCAGAG
CTCCACCGACGGCGGTAGCGGCGGTAGCGGTGGTAGCGGCGGCAGCGGTGGTAGCGGTGGCAGCGGTGGT
AACGTGAATGAGGTGGAGGAGGACACCGGCAACGAGCTGTCCACAAAGGAGCAGATCAGCCGCAATTCCA
AGGCCCTGGAGGAGAAGTATGTGGCCGAGCTGCAGCTGGAGCGGCTGAAGAAGGATGGCGAGGTGAGGGG
CTCCATCAATCGCTTCAAGACCTCTGACTACGTGAAGGAGGCCAAGCAGCTGCTGAAGGTGCAGAAGGCC
TACCACCAGCTGGATCAGTCCTTTATCGATACATATATCGACCTGCTGGAGACAAGGCGCACATACTATG
AGGGACCAGGAGAGGGCTCTCCCTTCGGCTGGAAGGACATCAAGGAGTGGTACGAGATGCTGATGGGCCA
CTGCACCTATTTTCCAGAGGAGCTGAGAAGCGTGAAGTACGCCTATAACGCCGATCTGTACAACGCCCTG
AATGACCTGAACAACCTGGTCATCACCAGGGATGAGAACGAGAAGCTGGAGTACTATGAGAAGTTCCAGA
TCATCGAGAACGTGTTCAAGCAGAAGAAGAAGCCTACACTGAAGCAGATCGCCAAGGAGATCCTGGTGAA
CGAGGAGGACATCAAGGGCTACCGCGTGACCTCCACAGGCAAGCCAGAGTTCACCAATCTGAAGGTGTAT
CACGATATCAAGGACATCACAGCCCGGAAGGAGATCATCGAGAACGCCGAGCTGCTGGATCAGATCGCCA
AGATCCTGACCATCTATCAGAGCTCCGAGGACATCCAGGAGGAGCTGACCAACCTGAATAGCGAGCTGAC
ACAGGAGGAGATCGAGCAGATCAGCAATCTGAAGGGCTACACCGGCACACACAACCTGAGCCTGAAGGCC
ATCAATCTGATCCTGGATGAGCTGTGGCACACAAACGACAATCAGATCGCCATCTTTAACCGGCTGAAGC
TGGTGCCAAAGAAGGTGGACCTGTCCCAGCAGAAGGAGATCCCAACCACACTGGTGGACGATTTCATCCT
GTCTCCCGTGGTGAAGCGGAGCTTCATCCAGAGCATCAAAGTGATCAACGCCATCATCAAGAAGTACGGC
CTGCCCAATGATATCATCATCGAGCTGGCCAGGGAGAAGAACTCCAAGGACGCCCAGAAGATGATCAATG
AGATGCAGAAGAGGAACCGCCAGACCAATGAGCGGATCGAGGAGATCATCAGAACCACAGGCAAGGAGAA
CGCCAAGTACCTGATCGAGAAGATCAAGCTGCACGATATGCAGGAGGGCAAGTGTCTGTATTCTCTGGAG
GCCATCCCTCTGGAGGACCTGCTGAACAATCCATTCAACTACGAGGTGGATCACATCATCCCCCGGAGCG
TGAGCTTCGACAATTCTTTTAACAATAAGGTGCTGGTGAAGCAGGAGGAGAACAGCAAGAAGGGCAATAG
GACCCCTTTCCAGTACCTGTCTAGCTCCGATTCTAAGATCAGCTACGAGACATTCAAGAAGCACATCCTG
AATCTGGCCAAGGGCAAGGGCCGCATCAGCAAGACCAAGAAGGAGTACCTGCTGGAGGAGCGGGACATCA
ACAGATTCTCCGTGCAGAAGGACTTCATCAACCGGAATCTGGTGGACACCAGATACGCCACACGCGGCCT
GATGAATCTGCTGCGGTCTTATTTCAGAGTGAACAATCTGGATGTGAAGGTGAAGAGCATCAACGGCGGC
TTCACCTCCTTTCTGCGGAGAAAGTGGAAGTTTAAGAAGGAGCGCAACAAGGGCTATAAGCACCACGCCG
AGGATGCCCTGATCATCGCCAATGCCGACTTCATCTTTAAGGAGTGGAAGAAGCTGGACAAGGCCAAGAA
AGTGATGGAGAACCAGATGTTCGAGGAGAAGCAGGCCGAGAGCATGCCCGAGATCGAGACAGAGCAGGAG
TACAAGGAGATTTTCATCACACCTCACCAGATCAAGCACATCAAGGACTTCAAGGACTACAAGTATTCTC
ACAGGGTGGATAAGAAGCCCAACCGCGAGCTGATCAATGACACCCTGTATAGCACACGGAAGGACGATAA
GGGCAATACCCTGATCGTGAACAATCTGAACGGCCTGTACGACAAGGATAATGACAAGCTGAAGAAGCTG
ATCAACAAGTCTCCCGAGAAGCTGCTGATGTACCACCACGATCCTCAGACATATCAGAAGCTGAAGCTGA
TCATGGAGCAGTACGGCGACGAGAAGAACCCACTGTATAAGTACTATGAGGAGACAGGCAACTACCTGAC
AAAGTATAGCAAGAAGGATAATGGCCCCGTGATCAAGAAGATCAAGTACTATGGCAACAAGCTGAATGCC
CACCTGGACATCACCGACGATTACCCTAACTCTCGCAATAAGGTGGTGAAGCTGAGCCTGAAGCCATACC
GGTTCGACGTGTACCTGGACAACGGCGTGTATAAGTTTGTGACAGTGAAGAATCTGGATGTGATCAAGAA
GGAGAACTACTATGAGGTGAACAGCAAGTGCTACGAGGAGGCCAAGAAGCTGAAGAAGATCAGCAACCAG
GCCGAGTTCATCGCCTCTTTTTACAACAATGACCTGATCAAGATCAATGGCGAGCTGTATAGAGTGATCG
GCGTGAACAATGATCTGCTGAACAGAATCGAAGTGAATATGATCGACATCACCTACAGGGAGTATCTGGA
GAACATGAATGATAAGAGGCCCCCTCGCATCATCAAGACCATCGCCTCTAAGACACAGAGCATCAAGAAG
TACAGCACAGACATCCTGGGGAACCTGTATGAAGTCAAGAGCAAGAAACATCCTCAGATTATCAAGAAAG
GCTCTGGTGGTTCTAAGCGACCTGCCGCCACAAAGAAGGCTGGACAGGCTAAGAAGAAGAAAGATTACAA
AGACGATGACGATAAGGGATCCGGCGCAACAAACTTCTCTCTGCTGAAACAAGCCGGAGATGTCGAAGAG
AATCCTGGACCGATGGCCAAGCCTTTGTCTCAAGAAGAATCCACCCTCATTGAAAGAGCAACGGCTACAA
TCAACAGCATCCCCATCTCTGAAGACTACAGCGTCGCCAGCGCAGCTCTCTCTAGCGACGGCCGCATCTT
CACTGGTGTCAATGTATATCATTTTACTGGGGGACCTTGTGCAGAACTCGTGGTGCTGGGCACTGCTGCT
GCTGCGGCAGCTGGCAACCTGACTTGTATCGTCGCGATCGGAAATGAGAACAGGGGCATCTTGAGCCCCT
GCGGACGGTGCCGACAGGTGCTTCTCGATCTGCATCCTGGGATCAAAGCCATAGTGAAGGACAGTGATGG
ACAGCCGACGGCAGTTGGGATTCGTGAATTGCTGCCCTCTGGTTATGTGTGGGAGGGCTAA
